Addgene plasmid #100298: pCMV_mEm_4GS_LF82_104
Purpose: Mammalian expression of E. coli LF82_104 CDS fused to mEmerald
Depositing lab: Alan Huett. Depositing organization: University of Nottingham. Publication: A multi-phenotypic imaging screen to identify bacterial effectors by exogenous expression in a HeLa cell line. Collins A, Huett A. Sci Data. 2018 May 15;5:180081. doi: 10.1038/sdata.2018.81. PubMed 29762554.
Backbone
  Vector backbone: pCMV
  Backbone size w/o insert (bp): 4502
  Vector type: Mammalian Expression
Growth in bacteria
  Bacterial resistance: Ampicillin, 100 μg/mL
  Growth temperature: 37°C
  Growth strain: XL1 Blue
  Copy number: High Copy
Gene/Insert
  Gene/Insert name: LF82_104
  Insert size (bp): 450
  Promoter: CMV
  Tag / fusion protein: mEmerald (N terminal on backbone)
  Cloning method: Ligation Independent Cloning
  Sequencing primers: 5′ ACTTCTGCTCTAAAAGCTGCGG; 3′ CACTGCATTCTAGTTGTGGTTTGTC
Terms and licenses: Academic/Nonprofit Terms; Industry Terms: Not Available to Industry
How to cite: pCMV_mEm_4GS_LF82_104 was a gift from Alan Huett (Addgene plasmid # 100298 ; http://n2t.net/addgene:100298 ; RRID:Addgene_100298)
