[The description below was written by a language model from this plasmid's Addgene catalogue record and pLannotate feature annotations shown in this document.]
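Description:
pCMV_mEm_4GS_LF82_104 is a mammalian expression plasmid of about 4.95 kb, built on a pCMV backbone and designed to express a coding sequence from E. coli strain LF82 as a green fluorescent fusion protein. It is maintained in E. coli through a high-copy ColE1/pUC-type origin and selected with ampicillin via the β-lactamase gene and its native promoter. The feature table also picks up remnants typical of pUC-derived backbones (fragments of lacZα, lacI, rop and the bom region, plus the lac promoter, operator and CAP site). These appear to be leftover backbone sequence rather than functional parts of the expression cassette. No mammalian selection marker is annotated, so the plasmid appears suited to transient transfection.

The expression unit runs from the human cytomegalovirus immediate-early enhancer and promoter through a modified SV40 intron, which supplies splice donor and acceptor sites that generally aid transcript processing, into the mEmerald open reading frame. The 450 bp LF82_104 insert, introduced by ligation-independent cloning, is fused downstream so that mEmerald sits at the N terminus of the bacterial protein. The "4GS" in the name suggests a glycine-serine linker between the two, although the record does not describe it. The insert itself is not annotated in the feature table but fits the gap between mEmerald and the SV40 polyadenylation signal. That signal is annotated on the reverse strand. The function of LF82_104 is not stated. The plasmid comes from a study that expressed bacterial proteins exogenously in HeLa cells and used multi-phenotypic imaging to identify candidate effectors, with the fluorescent tag marking the fusion protein in expressing cells.
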