Features (pLannotate 1.2.2; 16 found; start..end, strand, type, name):
     45..144     +  misc_feature   bom (fragment): basis of mobility region from pBR322
    150..305     -  CDS            lacZα (fragment): LacZα fragment of β-galactosidase; lacZ fragment
    311..331     -  misc_feature   MCS (fragment): pUC18/19 multiple cloning site
    330..633     +  enhancer       CMV enhancer: human cytomegalovirus immediate early enhancer
    634..837     +  promoter       CMV promoter: human cytomegalovirus (CMV) immediate early promoter
    975..1071    +  intron         SV40 intron: modified SV40 intron with splice donor and acceptor sites
   1132..1848    +  CDS            mEmerald: mEmerald is a basic (constitutively fluorescent) green fluorescent protein published in 1998, derived from Aequorea victoria. It is reported to be a very rapidly-maturing monomer with moderate acid sensitivity.
   2394..2528    -  polyA_signal   SV40 poly(A) signal: SV40 polyadenylation signal
   2663..2679    -  protein_bind   lac operator: The lac repressor binds to the lac operator to inhibit transcription in E. coli. This inhibition can be relieved by adding lactose or isopropyl-β-D-thiogalactopyranoside (IPTG). lac repressor encoded by lacI
   2687..2717    -  promoter       lac promoter: promoter for the E. coli lac operon
   2732..2753    -  protein_bind   CAP binding site: CAP binding activates transcription in the presence of cAMP. E. coli catabolite activator protein
   2766..2858    -  CDS            lacI (fragment): lac repressor; lacI; The lac repressor binds to the lac operator to inhibit transcription in E. coli. This inhibition can be relieved by adding lactose or isopropyl-β-D-thiogalactopyranoside (IPTG).
   3041..3629    -  rep_origin     ori: high-copy-number ColE1/pMB1/pBR322/pUC origin of replication
   3800..4660    -  CDS            AmpR: β-lactamase; bla; confers resistance to ampicillin, carbenicillin, and related antibiotics
   4661..4765    -  promoter       AmpR promoter: bla
   4860..4895    +  CDS            rop (fragment): Rop protein, which maintains plasmids at low copy number; rop
>Addgene plasmid #100298 | pCMV_mEm_4GS_LF82_104 | addgene full sequence | sequence record 209274 | Addgene NGS Result
CAAGCCCGTCAGGGCGCGTCAGCGGGTGTTGGCGGGTGTCGGGGCTGGCTTAACTATGCGGCATCAGAGC
AGATTGTACTGAGAGTGCACCATATGCGGTGTGAAATACCGCACAGATGCGTAAGGAGAAAATACCGCAT
CAGGCGCCATTCGCCATTCAGGCTGCGCAACTGTTGGGAAGGGCGATCGGTGCGGGCCTCTTCGCTATTA
CGCCAGCTGGCGAAAGGGGGATGTGCTGCAAGGCGATTAAGTTGGGTAACGCCAGGGTTTTCCCAGTCAC
GACGTTGTAAAACGACGGCCAGTGAGTTCGAGCTTGCATGCCTGCAGGTCGTTACATAACTTACGGTAAA
TGGCCCGCCTGGCTGACCGCCCAACGACCCCCGCCCATTGACGTCAATAATGACGTATGTTCCCATAGTA
ACGCCAATAGGGACTTTCCATTGACGTCAATGGGTGGAGTATTTACGGTAAACTGCCCACTTGGCAGTAC
ATCAAGTGTATCATATGCCAAGTACGCCCCCTATTGACGTCAATGACGGTAAATGGCCCGCCTGGCATTA
TGCCCAGTACATGACCTTATGGGACTTTCCTACTTGGCAGTACATCTACGTATTAGTCATCGCTATTACC
ATGGTGATGCGGTTTTGGCAGTACATCAATGGGCGTGGATAGCGGTTTGACTCACGGGGATTTCCAAGTC
TCCACCCCATTGACGTCAATGGGAGTTTGTTTTGGCACCAAAATCAACGGGACTTTCCAAAATGTCGTAA
CAACTCCGCCCCATTGACGCAAATGGGCGGTAGGCGTGTACGGTGGGAGGTCTATATAAGCAGAGCTCGT
TTAGTGAACCGTCAGATCGCCTGGAGACGCCATCCACGCTGTTTTGACCTCCATAGAAGACACCGGGACC
GATCCAGCCTCCGGACTCTAGAGGATCCGGTACTAGAGGAACTGAAAAACCAGAAAGTTAACTGGTAAGT
TTAGTCTTTTTGTCTTTTATTTCAGGTCCCGGATCCGGTGGTGGTGCAAATCAAAGAACTGCTCCTCAGT
GGATGTTGCCTTTACTTCTAGGCCTGTACGGAAGTGTTACTTCTGCTCTAAAAGCTGCGGAATTGTACCC
GCGGGCCCACCATGGTGAGCAAGGGCGAGGAGCTGTTCACCGGGGTGGTGCCCATCCTGGTCGAGCTGGA
CGGCGACGTAAACGGCCACAAGTTCAGCGTGTCCGGCGAGGGCGAGGGCGATGCCACCTACGGCAAGCTG
ACCCTGAAGTTCATCTGCACCACCGGCAAGCTGCCCGTGCCCTGGCCCACCCTCGTGACCACCTTGACCT
ACGGCGTGCAGTGCTTCGCCCGCTACCCCGACCACATGAAGCAGCACGACTTCTTCAAGTCCGCCATGCC
CGAAGGCTACGTCCAGGAGCGCACCATCTTCTTCAAGGACGACGGCAACTACAAGACCCGCGCCGAGGTG
AAGTTCGAGGGCGACACCCTGGTGAACCGCATCGAGCTGAAGGGCATCGACTTCAAGGAGGACGGCAACA
TCCTGGGGCACAAGCTGGAGTACAACTACAACAGCCACAAGGTCTATATCACCGCCGACAAGCAGAAGAA
CGGCATCAAGGTGAACTTCAAGACCCGCCACAACATCGAGGACGGCAGCGTGCAGCTCGCCGACCACTAC
CAGCAGAACACCCCCATCGGCGACGGCCCCGTGCTGCTGCCCGACAACCACTACCTGAGCACCCAGTCCA
AGCTGAGCAAAGACCCCAACGAGAAGCGCGATCACATGGTCCTGCTGGAGTTCGTGACCGCCGCCGGGAT
CACTCTCGGCATGGACGAGCTGTACAAGCGAATTGGTGGAGGGGGCGGTTCCGGTGGCGGAGGTTCCCGA
ATTCGTCGACGGAGATCTGATATGGAAGAACAAGCAAACAAGATTCTCGTAGAACTACTGCAAAAAGCCA
GTAATGGAATAGACGCGGCTGTTTCATTTAGCCAGGCACAGATTCCTGATGTTGTTCATCAGTTGCTGCT
ATGGAATATGGTTGACAGTCTGATTAAAACATTAATAGCCATTCTAACAATCCCACTGGTTTTCTGGTTT
ATGAAGAAGCAGTGCCAAAGAGTTGAGACAGGTAAAATCGGTGATGAAGGATACTCATGGGAGAGGGGAA
ATCCCAAATACAGGCCGACAATGGTTTGGGATAGCAAAGGAGATATTAACCTTCTTATCATGCCATTGGT
TGGAGTTTTGACTCTGTGGGGGTTTTTTATTATTGGTGTAGTAACCAATATGACTTGGTTAAAAATTTGG
CTGGCCCCAAAACTTTACCTTATCGAATATGCAGCATCATTGGTTAAGTGAATCGGTACCCTCGAGAAGC
TTGCGGCCGCGGGGATCCAGACATGATAAGATACATTGATGAGTTTGGACAAACCACAACTAGAATGCAG
TGAAAAAAATGCTTTATTTGTGAAATTTGTGATGCTATTGCTTTATTTGTAACCATTATAAGCTGCAATA
AACAAGTTAACAACAACAATTGCATTCATTTTATGTTTCAGGTTCAGGGGGAGGTGTGGGAGGTTTTTTC
GGATCCTCTAGAGTCGATCTGCAGGCATGCTAGCTTGGCGTAATCATGGTCATAGCTGTTTCCTGTGTGA
AATTGTTATCCGCTCACAATTCCACACAACATACGAGCCGGAAGCATAAAGTGTAAAGCCTGGGGTGCCT
AATGAGTGAGCTAACTCACATTAATTGCGTTGCGCTCACTGCCCGCTTTCCAGTCGGGAAACCTGTCGTG
CCAGCTGCATTAATGAATCGGCCAACGCGCGGGGAGAGGCGGTTTGCGTATTGGGCGCTCTTCCGCTTCC
TCGCTCACTGACTCGCTGCGCTCGGTCGTTCGGCTGCGGCGAGCGGTATCAGCTCACTCAAAGGCGGTAA
TACGGTTATCCACAGAATCAGGGGATAACGCAGGAAAGAACATGTGAGCAAAAGGCCAGCAAAAGGCCAG
GAACCGTAAAAAGGCCGCGTTGCTGGCGTTTTTCCATAGGCTCCGCCCCCCTGACGAGCATCACAAAAAT
CGACGCTCAAGTCAGAGGTGGCGAAACCCGACAGGACTATAAAGATACCAGGCGTTTCCCCCTGGAAGCT
CCCTCGTGCGCTCTCCTGTTCCGACCCTGCCGCTTACCGGATACCTGTCCGCCTTTCTCCCTTCGGGAAG
CGTGGCGCTTTCTCATAGCTCACGCTGTAGGTATCTCAGTTCGGTGTAGGTCGTTCGCTCCAAGCTGGGC
TGTGTGCACGAACCCCCCGTTCAGCCCGACCGCTGCGCCTTATCCGGTAACTATCGTCTTGAGTCCAACC
CGGTAAGACACGACTTATCGCCACTGGCAGCAGCCACTGGTAACAGGATTAGCAGAGCGAGGTATGTAGG
CGGTGCTACAGAGTTCTTGAAGTGGTGGCCTAACTACGGCTACACTAGAAGAACAGTATTTGGTATCTGC
GCTCTGCTGAAGCCAGTTACCTTCGGAAAAAGAGTTGGTAGCTCTTGATCCGGCAAACAAACCACCGCTG
GTAGCGGTGGTTTTTTTGTTTGCAAGCAGCAGATTACGCGCAGAAAAAAAGGATCTCAAGAAGATCCTTT
GATCTTTTCTACGGGGTCTGACGCTCAGTGGAACGAAAACTCACGTTAAGGGATTTTGGTCATGAGATTA
TCAAAAAGGATCTTCACCTAGATCCTTTTAAATTAAAAATGAAGTTTTAAATCAATCTAAAGTATATATG
AGTAAACTTGGTCTGACAGTTACCAATGCTTAATCAGTGAGGCACCTATCTCAGCGATCTGTCTATTTCG
TTCATCCATAGTTGCCTGACTCCCCGTCGTGTAGATAACTACGATACGGGAGGGCTTACCATCTGGCCCC
AGTGCTGCAATGATACCGCGAGACCCACGCTCACCGGCTCCAGATTTATCAGCAATAAACCAGCCAGCCG
GAAGGGCCGAGCGCAGAAGTGGTCCTGCAACTTTATCCGCCTCCATCCAGTCTATTAATTGTTGCCGGGA
AGCTAGAGTAAGTAGTTCGCCAGTTAATAGTTTGCGCAACGTTGTTGCCATTGCTACAGGCATCGTGGTG
TCACGCTCGTCGTTTGGTATGGCTTCATTCAGCTCCGGTTCCCAACGATCAAGGCGAGTTACATGATCCC
CCATGTTGTGCAAAAAAGCGGTTAGCTCCTTCGGTCCTCCGATCGTTGTCAGAAGTAAGTTGGCCGCAGT
GTTATCACTCATGGTTATGGCAGCACTGCATAATTCTCTTACTGTCATGCCATCCGTAAGATGCTTTTCT
GTGACTGGTGAGTACTCAACCAAGTCATTCTGAGAATAGTGTATGCGGCGACCGAGTTGCTCTTGCCCGG
CGTCAATACGGGATAATACCGCGCCACATAGCAGAACTTTAAAAGTGCTCATCATTGGAAAACGTTCTTC
GGGGCGAAAACTCTCAAGGATCTTACCGCTGTTGAGATCCAGTTCGATGTAACCCACTCGTGCACCCAAC
TGATCTTCAGCATCTTTTACTTTCACCAGCGTTTCTGGGTGAGCAAAAACAGGAAGGCAAAATGCCGCAA
AAAAGGGAATAAGGGCGACACGGAAATGTTGAATACTCATACTCTTCCTTTTTCAATATTATTGAAGCAT
TTATCAGGGTTATTGTCTCATGAGCGGATACATATTTGAATGTATTTAGAAAAATAAACAAATAGGGGTT
CCGCGCACATTTCCCCGAAAAGTGCCACCTGACGTCTAAGAAACCATTATTATCATGACATTAACCTATA
AAAATAGGCGTATCACGAGGCCCTTTCGTCTCGCGCGTTTCGGTGATGACGGTGAAAACCTCTGACACAT
GCAGCTCCCGGAGACGGTCACAGCTTGTCTGTAAGCGGATGCCGGGAGCAGA
