>Addgene plasmid #100298 | pCMV_mEm_4GS_LF82_104 | depositor partial sequence | sequence record 183640 | Sequence across LF82 gene insert region
CTCGGCATGGACGAGCTGTACAAGCGAATTGGTGGAGGGGGCGGTTCCGGTGGCGGAGGTTCCCGAATTC
GTCGACGGAGATCTGATATGGAAGAACAAGCAAACAAGATTCTCGTAGAACTACTGCAAAAAGCCAGTAA
TGGAATAGACGCGGCTGTTTCATTTAGCCAGGCACAGATTCCTGATGTTGTTCATCAGTTGCTGCTATGG
AATATGGTTGACAGTCTGATTAAAACATTAATAGCCATTCTAACAATCCCACTGGTTTTCTGGTTTATGA
AGAAGCAGTGCCAAAGAGTTGAGACAGGTAAAATCGGTGATGAAGGATACTCATGGGAGAGGGGAAATCC
CAAATACAGGCCGACAATGGTTTGGGATAGCAAAGGAGATATTAACCTTCTTATCATGCCATTGGTTGGA
GTTTTGACTCTGTGGGGGTTTTTTATTATTGGTGTAGTAACCAATATGACTTGGTTAAAAATTTGGCTGG
CCCCAAAACTTTACCTTATCGAATATGCAGCATCATTGGTTAAGTGAATCGGTACCCTCGAGAAGCTTGC
GGCCGCGGGGATCCAGACATGATAAGATACATTGATGAGTTTGGACAAACCACAACTAGAATGCAGTGAA
AAAAATGCTTTATTTGTGAAATTTGTGATGCTATTGCTTTATTTGTAACCATTATAAGCTGCAATAAACA
AGTTAACAACAACAATTGCATTCATTTTATGTTTCAGGTTCAGGGGGAGGTGTGGGAGGTTTTTTCGGAT
CCTCTAGAGTCGATCTGCAGGCATGCTAGCTTGGCGTAATCATGGTCATAGCTGTTTCCTGTGTGAAATT
GTTATCCGCTCACAATTCCACACAACATACGAGCCGGAAGCATAAAGTGTAAAGCCTGGGGTGCCTAATG
AGTGAGCTAACTCACATTAATTGCGTTGCGCTCACTGCCCGCTTTCCAGTCGGNAAANCTGTCGTGNCAG
CTGCATTNATGAATCGGNCAACGCG
